>Addgene plasmid #232097 | pCRISPEY-GAL-Nat | addgene full sequence | sequence record 462042 | Addgene NGS Result
AGGTGGCACTTTTCGGGGAAATGTGCGCGGAACCCCTATTTGTTTATTTTTCTAAATACATTCAAATATG
TATCCGCTCATGAGACAATAACCCTGATAAATGCTTCAATAATATTGAAAAAGGAAGAGTATGAGTATTC
AACATTTCCGTGTCGCCCTTATTCCCTTTTTTGCGGCATTTTGCCTTCCTGTTTTTGCTCACCCAGAAAC
GCTGGTGAAAGTAAAAGATGCTGAAGATCAGTTGGGTGCACGAGTGGGTTACATCGAACTGGATCTCAAC
AGCGGTAAGATCCTTGAGAGTTTTCGCCCCGAAGAACGTTTTCCAATGATGAGCACTTTTAAAGTTCTGC
TATGTGGCGCGGTATTATCCCGTATTGACGCCGGGCAAGAGCAACTCGGTCGCCGCATACACTATTCTCA
GAATGACTTGGTTGAGTACTCACCAGTCACAGAAAAGCATCTTACGGATGGCATGACAGTAAGAGAATTA
TGCAGTGCTGCCATAACCATGAGTGATAACACTGCGGCCAACTTACTTCTGACAACGATCGGAGGACCGA
AGGAGCTAACCGCTTTTTTGCACAACATGGGGGATCATGTAACTCGCCTTGATCGTTGGGAACCGGAGCT
GAATGAAGCCATACCAAACGACGAGCGTGACACCACGATGCCTGTAGCAATGGCAACAACGTTGCGCAAA
CTATTAACTGGCGAACTACTTACTCTAGCTTCCCGGCAACAATTAATAGACTGGATGGAGGCGGATAAAG
TTGCAGGACCACTTCTGCGCTCGGCCCTTCCGGCTGGCTGGTTTATTGCTGATAAATCTGGAGCCGGTGA
GCGTGGGTCTCGCGGTATCATTGCAGCACTGGGGCCAGATGGTAAGCCCTCCCGTATCGTAGTTATCTAC
ACGACGGGGAGTCAGGCAACTATGGATGAACGAAATAGACAGATCGCTGAGATAGGTGCCTCACTGATTA
AGCATTGGTAACTGTCAGACCAAGTTTACTCATATATACTTTAGATTGATTTAAAACTTCATTTTTAATT
TAAAAGGATCTAGGTGAAGATCCTTTTTGATAATCTCATGACCAAAATCCCTTAACGTGAGTTTTCGTTC
CACTGAGCGTCAGACCCCGTAGAAAAGATCAAAGGATCTTCTTGAGATCCTTTTTTTCTGCGCGTAATCT
GCTGCTTGCAAACAAAAAAACCACCGCTACCAGCGGTGGTTTGTTTGCCGGATCAAGAGCTACCAACTCT
TTTTCCGAAGGTAACTGGCTTCAGCAGAGCGCAGATACCAAATACTGTTCTTCTAGTGTAGCCGTAGTTA
GGCCACCACTTCAAGAACTCTGTAGCACCGCCTACATACCTCGCTCTGCTAATCCTGTTACCAGTGGCTG
CTGCCAGTGGCGATAAGTCGTGTCTTACCGGGTTGGACTCAAGACGATAGTTACCGGATAAGGCGCAGCG
GTCGGGCTGAACGGGGGGTTCGTGCACACAGCCCAGCTTGGAGCGAACGACCTACACCGAACTGAGATAC
CTACAGCGTGAGCTATGAGAAAGCGCCACGCTTCCCGAAGGGAGAAAGGCGGACAGGTATCCGGTAAGCG
GCAGGGTCGGAACAGGAGAGCGCACGAGGGAGCTTCCAGGGGGAAACGCCTGGTATCTTTATAGTCCTGT
CGGGTTTCGCCACCTCTGACTTGAGCGTCGATTTTTGTGATGCTCGTCAGGGGGGCGGAGCCTATGGAAA
AAGGCCAGCAACGCGGCCTTTTTACGGTTCCTGGCCTTTTGCTGGCCTTTTGCTGGCCTTTTGCTCAAGT
AGAGGGGGTAATTTTTCCCCTTTATTTTGTTCATACATTCTTAAATTGCTTTGCCTCTCCTTTTGGAAAG
CTATACTTCGGAGCACTGTTGAGCGAAGGCTCATTAGATATATTTTCTGTCATTTTCCTTAACCCAAAAA
TAAGGGAAAGGGTCCAAAAAGCGCTCGGACAACTGTTGACCGTGATCCGAAGGACTGGCTATACAGTGTT
CACAAAATAGCCAAGCTGAAAATAATGTGTAGCTATGTTCAGTTAGTTTGGCTAGCAAAGATATAAAAGC
AGGTCGGAAATATTTATGGGCATTATTATGCAGAGCATCAACATGATAAAAAAAAACAGTTGAATATTCC
CTCAAAAGGGTGCGCATCTGATGAGTCCGTGAGGACGAAACGAGCTAGCTCGTCATGCGCACCCTTAGCG
AGAGGTTTATCATTAAGGTCAACCTCTGGATGTTGTTTCGGCATCCTGCATTGAATCTGAGTTACTGTCT
GTTTTCCTGCGGCCGCGTTTCAGAGCTATGCTGGAAACAGCATAGCAAGTTGAAATAAGGCTAGTCCGTT
ATCAACTTGAAAAAGTGGCACCGAGTCGGTGCTTTTTGATGGCCGGCATGGTCCCAGCCTCCTCGCTGGC
GCCGGCTGGGCAACACCTTCGGGTGGCGAATGGGACTTAAAGAAAGTGGAATATTCATTCATATCATATT
TTTTCTATTAACTGCCTGGTTTCTTTTAAATTTTTTATTGGTTGTCGACTTGAACGGAGTGACAATATAT
ATATATATATTTAATAATGACATCATTATCTGTAAATCTGATTCTTAATGCTATTCTAGTTATGTAAGAG
TGGTCCTTTCCATAAAAAAAAAAAAAAGAAAAAAGAATTTTAGGAATACAATGCAGCTTGTAAGTAAAAT
CTGGAATATTCATATCGCCACAACTTCTTATGCTTATAAAAGCACTAATGCCTGAATTTATGTTGAAAAT
ATGTGTCACAAATAAAGAAACTGTGACATCTGACACATTTCCACGTACCCAATTCGCCCTATAGTGAGTC
GTATTACGCGCGCTCACTGGCCGTCGTTTTACAACGTCGTGACTGGGAAAACCCTGGCGTTACCCAACTT
AATCGCCTTGCAGCACATCCCCCTTTCGCCAGAATTCGAGCTCGTTTTCGACACTGGATGGCGGCGTTAG
TATCGAATCGACAGCAGTATAGCGACCAGCATTCACATACGATTGACGCATGATATTACTTTCTGCGCAC
TTAACTTCGCATCTGGGCAGATGATGTCGAGGCGAAAAAAAATATAAATCACGCTAACATTTGATTAAAA
TAGAACAACTACAATATAAAAAAACTATACAAATGACAAGTTCTTGAAAACAAGAATCTTTTTATTGTCA
GTACTGATTAGGGGCAGGGCATGCTCATGTAGAGCGCCTGCTCGCCGTCCGAGGCGGTGCCGTCGTACAG
GGCGGTGTCCAGGCCGCAGAGGGTGAACCCCATCCGCCGGTACGCGTGGATCGCCGGTGCGTTGACGTTG
GTGACCTCCAGCCAGAGGTGCCCGGCGCCCCGCTCGCGGGCGAACTCCGTCGCGAGCCCCATCAACGCGC
GCCCGACCCCGTGCCCCCGGTGCTCCGGGGCGACCTCGATGTCCTCGACGGTCAGCCGGCGGTTCCAGCC
GGAGTACGAGACGACCACGAAGCCCGCCAGGTCGCCGTCGTCCCCGTACGCGACGAACGTCCGGGAGTCC
GGGTCGCCGTCCTCCCCGTCGTCCGATTCGTCGTCCGATTCGTCGTCGGGGAACACCTTGGTCAGGGGCG
GGTCCACCGGCACCTCCCGCAGGGTGAAGCCGTCCCCGGTGGCGGTGACGCGGAAGACGGTGTCGGTGGT
GAAGGACCCATCCAGTGCCTCGATGGCCTCGGCGTCCCCCGGGACACTGGTGCGGTACCGGTAAGCCGTG
TCGTCAAGAGTGGTACCCATGGTTGTTTATGTTCGGATGTGATGTGAGAACTGTATCCTAGCAAGATTTT
AAAAGGAAGTATATGAAAGAAGAACCTCAGTGGCAAATCCTAACCTTTTATATTTCTCTACAGGGGCGCG
GCGTGGGGACAATTCAACGCGTCTGTGAGGGGAGCGTTTCCCTGCTCGCAGGTCTGCAGCGAGGAGCCGT
AATTTTTGCTTCGCGCCGTGCGGCCATCAAAATGTATGGATGCAAATGATTATACATGGGGATGTATGGG
CTAAATGTACGGGCGACAGTCACATCATGCCCCTGAGCTGCGCACGTCAAGACTGTCAAGGAGGGTATTC
TGGGCCTCCATGTCGCTGGCCGGGTGACCCGGCGGGGACGAGGCAAGCTAAACAGATCTGGCGCGCCTTA
ATTAACCCGGGGATCCTGGCGTAATAGCGAAGAGGCCCGCACCGATCGCCCTTCCCAACAGTTGCGCAGC
CTGAATGGCGAATGG
[124 nt withheld, positions 4286-4409]
C
[91 nt withheld, positions 4411-4501]
A
[49 nt withheld, positions 4503-4551]
CCTTTGACGTTGGAGTCCACGTTCTTT
[37 nt withheld, positions 4579-4615]
ACCCTATCTCGGTCTATTCTTTTGATTTATAAGGGATTTTGCCGATTTCGGCCTATTGGTTAAAAAATGA
GCTGATTTAACAAAAATTTAACGCGAATTTTAACAAAATATTAACGCTTACAATTTCCTGATGCGGTATT
TTCTCCTTACGCATCTGTGCGGTATTTCACACCGCATAGGGTAATAACTGATATAATTAAATTGAAGCTC
TAATTTGTGAGTTTAGTATACATGCATTTACTTATAATACAGTTTTTTAGTTTTGCTGGCCGCATCTTCT
CAAATATGCTTCCCAGCCTGCTTTTCTGTAACGTTCACCCTCTACCTTAGCATCCCTTCCCTTTGCAAAT
AGTCCTCTTCCAACAATAATAATGTCAGATCCTGTAGAGACCACATCATCCACGGTTCTATACTGTTGAC
CCAATGCGTCTCCCTTGTCATCTAAACCCACACCGGGTGTCATAATCAACCAATCGTAACCTTCATCTCT
TCCACCCATGTCTCTTTGAGCAATAAAGCCGATAACAAAATCTTTGTCGCTCTTCGCAATGTCAACAGTA
CCCTTAGTATATTCTCCAGTAGATAGGGAGCCCTTGCATGACAATTCTGCTAACATCAAAAGGCCTCTAG
GTTCCTTTGTTACTTCTTCTGCCGCCTGCTTCAAACCGCTAACAATACCTGGGCCCACCACACCGTGTGC
ATTCGTAATGTCTGCCCATTCTGCTATTCTGTATACACCCGCAGAGTACTGCAATTTGACTGTATTACCA
ATGTCAGCAAATTTTCTGTCTTCGAAGAGTAAAAAATTGTACTTGGCGGATAATGCCTTTAGCGGCTTAA
CTGTGCCCTCCATGGAAAAATCAGTCAAGATATCCACATGTGTTTTTAGTAAACAAATTTTGGGACCTAA
TGCTTCAACTAACTCCAGTAATTCCTTGGTGGTACGAACATCCAATGAAGCACACAAGTTTGTTTGCTTT
TCGTGCATGATATTAAATAGCTTGGCAGCAACAGGACTAGGATGAGTAGCAGCACGTTCCTTATATGTAG
CTTTCGACATGATTTATCTTCGTTTCCTGCAGGTTTTTGTTCTGTGCAGTTGGGTTAAGAATACTGGGCA
ATTTCATGTTTCTTCAACACTACATATGCGTATATATACCAATCTAAGTCTGTGCTCCTTCCTTCGTTCT
TCCTTCTGTTCGGAGATTACCGAATCAAAAAAATTTCAAGGAAACCGAAATCAAAAAAAAGAATAAAAAA
AAAATGATGAATTGAAAAGGTGGTATGGTGCACTCTCAGTACAATCTGCTCTGATGCCGCATAGTTAAGC
CAGCCCCGACACCCGCCAACACCCGCTGACGCGCCCTGACGGGCTTGTCTGCTCCCGGCATCCGCTTACA
GACAAGCTGTGACCGTCTCCGGGAGCTGCATGTGTCAGAGGTTTTCACCGTCATCACCGAAACGCGCGAG
ACGAAAGGGCCTCGTGATACGCCTATTTTTATAGGTTAATGTCATGATAATAATGGTTTCTTAGACGGAT
CGCTTGCCTGTAACTTACACGCGCCTCGTATCTTTTAATGATGGAATAATTTGGGAATTTACTCTGTGTT
TATTTATTTTTATGTTTTGTATTTGGATTTTAGAAAGTAAATAAAGAAGGTAGAAGAGTTACGGAATGAA
GAAAAAAAAATAAACAAAGGTTTAAAAAATTTCAACAAAAAGCGTACTTTACATATATATTTATTAGACA
AGAAAAGCAGATTAAATAGATATACATTCGATTAACGATAAGTAAAATGTAAAATCACAGGATTTTCGTG
TGTGGTCTTCTACACAGACAAGATGAAACAATTCGGCATTAATACCTGAGAGCAGGAAGAGCAAGATAAA
AGGTAGTATTTGTTGGCGATCCCCCTAGAGTCTTTTACATCTTCGGAAAACAAAAACTATTTTTTCTTTA
ATTTCTTTTTTTACTTTCTATTTTTAATTTATATATTTATATTAAAAAATTTAAATTATAATTATTTTTA
TAGCACGTGATGAAAAGGACCC
Features (pLannotate 1.2.2; 19 found; start..end, strand, type, name):
     26..130     +  promoter       AmpR promoter: bla
    131..991     +  CDS            AmpR: β-lactamase; bla; confers resistance to ampicillin, carbenicillin, and related antibiotics
   1162..1750    +  rep_origin     ori: high-copy-number ColE1/pMB1/pBR322/pUC origin of replication
   2187..2211    +  misc_RNA       sTRSV HHRz (fragment): hammerhead ribozyme from the tobacco ringspot virus satellite RNA (Khvorova et al., 2003)
   2345..2412    +  misc_RNA       tracrRNA (fragment): trans-activating CRISPR RNA for the Streptococcus pyogenes CRISPR/Cas9 system
   2583..2602    +  promoter       LEU2 promoter (fragment): S. cerevisiae LEU2
   2858..2876    -  promoter       T7 promoter: promoter for bacteriophage T7 RNA polymerase
   2884..2972    +  CDS            lacZα (fragment): LacZα fragment of β-galactosidase; lacZ fragment
   3025..3222    -  terminator     TEF terminator: Ashbya gossypii TEF terminator
   3230..3794    -  CDS            NrsR (fragment): nourseothricin acetyltransferase; Streptomyces noursei nat1; confers resistance to nourseothricin
   3801..4144    -  promoter       TEF promoter: Ashbya gossypii TEF promoter
   4216..4282    +  CDS            lacZα (fragment): LacZα fragment of β-galactosidase; lacZ fragment
   4286..4714    +  rep_origin     f1 ori (sequence partly withheld): f1 bacteriophage origin of replication; arrow indicates direction of (+) strand synthesis
   4742..4793    -  misc_feature   bom (fragment): basis of mobility region from pBR322
   4872..5675    -  CDS            URA3: orotidine-5'-phosphate decarboxylase, required for uracil biosynthesis; S. cerevisiae URA3; yeast auxotrophic marker, counterselectable with 5-fluoroorotic acid (5-FOA)
   5676..5891    -  promoter       URA3 promoter: S. cerevisiae URA3
   5899..5948    -  misc_feature   bom (fragment): basis of mobility region from pBR322
   6050..6085    -  CDS            rop (fragment): Rop protein, which maintains plasmids at low copy number; rop
   6153..6656    -  misc_feature   CEN/ARS: S. cerevisiae CEN6 centromere fused to an autonomously replicating sequence
