[The description below was written by a language model from this plasmid's Addgene catalogue record and pLannotate feature annotations shown in this document.]
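Description:
pCRISPEY-GAL-Nat is an empty-backbone yeast centromeric shuttle plasmid for retron-mediated CRISPR-Cas9 genome editing (the CRISPEY approach) in Saccharomyces cerevisiae. It derives from pZS165 CRISPEY HH-HDV NotI, into which a NatMX cassette taken from pAG36 was inserted at the PvuII site. In E. coli it is maintained at high copy through a ColE1/pUC-type origin with ampicillin selection (bla), and an f1 origin is also present. In yeast, a CEN6/ARS element provides stable low-copy maintenance. The nourseothricin acetyltransferase gene, flanked by the Ashbya gossypii TEF promoter and terminator, gives drug-based selection that does not depend on host auxotrophies. It interrupts the residual lacZα sequence of the parent. The feature table also shows an intact URA3 gene with its own promoter, so uracil prototrophy selection and 5-FOA counterselection should remain possible, although the catalogue lists only nourseothricin as the selectable marker.

The editing cassette is described as galactose-inducible, but the automated annotation did not detect a GAL promoter, so the exact promoter element cannot be confirmed from the feature table. What is annotated in that region is a hammerhead ribozyme fragment and a fragment of the S. pyogenes tracrRNA/guide scaffold. The backbone name indicates hammerhead and HDV ribozymes flanking the transcript, an arrangement that lets a Pol II transcript be trimmed to defined ends. No insert is present. Users clone a guide RNA together with its homologous repair template into the unique NotI site. In the CRISPEY design, the donor is transcribed as part of a retron RNA fused to the guide, then reverse transcribed into DNA that serves as the repair template. Cas9 and the retron reverse transcriptase are not annotated on this plasmid and would presumably be supplied separately.
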