Addgene plasmid #232097: pCRISPEY-GAL-Nat
Purpose: (Empty Backbone) Yeast CEN plasmid for galactose-inducible expression of CRISPR guide RNA and repair template for homologous recombination, with NatMX selection
Depositing lab: Jeffrey Lewis. Depositing organization: University of Arkansas. Publication: Improved vectors for retron-mediated CRISPR-Cas9 genome editing in Saccharomyces cerevisiae. Stuecker TN, Hood SE, Molina Pineda J, Lenaduwe S, Winter J, Sadhu MJ, Lewis JA. G3 (Bethesda). 2025 Aug 4:jkaf175. doi: 10.1093/g3journal/jkaf175. PubMed 40758833.
Backbone
  Vector backbone: pZS165 CRISPEY HH-HDV NotI (plasmid# 114451)
  Vector type: Yeast Expression, CRISPR
  Selectable markers: Nourseothricin
Growth in bacteria
  Bacterial resistance: Ampicillin, 100 μg/mL
  Growth temperature: 37°C
  Growth strain: DH5alpha
  Copy number: High Copy
Gene/Insert
  Gene/Insert name: None
Resource information
  A portion of this plasmid was derived from a plasmid made by: John McCusker, pAG36 (Addgene Plasmid #35126)
Terms and licenses: Academic/Nonprofit Terms; Industry Terms: Not Available to Industry
Depositor comments: NatMX was inserted into the PvuII site of pZS165 CRISPEY HH-HDV NotI plasmid. Clone gRNA and repair template into unique NotI site. Please visit https://doi.org/10.1101/2024.08.06.606807 for bioRxiv preprint.
How to cite: pCRISPEY-GAL-Nat was a gift from Jeffrey Lewis (Addgene plasmid # 232097 ; http://n2t.net/addgene:232097 ; RRID:Addgene_232097)
